Addgene plasmid #214001: pEM7063
Purpose: PrpsM driven expression of ssrA-tagged eGFP (LVA)
Depositing lab: Marc Erhardt. Depositing organization: Humboldt-Universitaet zu Berlin. Publication: Fluorescent tools for the standardized work in Gram-negative bacteria. Delgadillo-Guevara M, Halte M, Erhardt M, Popp PF. J Biol Eng. 2024 Apr 8;18(1):25. doi: 10.1186/s13036-024-00420-9. PubMed 38589953.
Backbone
  Vector backbone: pKH70-PrpsM
  Vector type: Bacterial Expression
Growth in bacteria
  Bacterial resistance: Ampicillin, 100 μg/mL
  Growth temperature: 37°C
  Growth strain: DH5alpha
  Copy number: Low Copy
Gene/Insert
  Gene/Insert name: eGFP-LVA
  Species: Synthetic
  Promoter: PrpsM
  Cloning method: Gibson Cloning
Terms and licenses: Academic/Nonprofit Terms; Industry Terms: Not Available to Industry
How to cite: pEM7063 was a gift from Marc Erhardt (Addgene plasmid # 214001 ; http://n2t.net/addgene:214001 ; RRID:Addgene_214001)
