[The description below was written by a language model from this plasmid's Addgene catalogue record and pLannotate feature annotations shown in this document.]
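Description:
pEM7063 is a small (about 3.3 kb) bacterial expression plasmid built on the pKH70-PrpsM backbone and intended for use in Gram-negative bacteria as part of a set of standardized fluorescent tools. It is selected with ampicillin through a β-lactamase gene driven by its own bla promoter and followed by a phage lambda t0 terminator. The catalogue lists it as low copy. The automated annotation detects a p15A origin fragment, a short RSF-type origin fragment and an RNAI element, consistent with a p15A-family replicon, which is normally compatible with ColE1-type plasmids.

The payload, assembled by Gibson cloning, is eGFP fused at its C-terminus to the LVA variant of the ssrA degradation tag. The annotation software labels the fluorescent protein as GFP (S65T), while the catalogue calls it eGFP. Expression comes from PrpsM, the promoter region of the ribosomal protein gene rpsM. The feature table reflects this native E. coli context upstream of the reporter, picking up the rpmJ coding sequence and the alpha operon ribosome binding site element. An rrnB T1 terminator closes the transcription unit.

The ssrA tag directs the protein to the ClpXP and ClpAP proteases, and the LVA version confers accelerated turnover, so the reporter is destabilized rather than accumulating in the cell. Fluorescence can therefore track current promoter activity more closely than a stable GFP would. This makes the plasmid suited to monitoring dynamic expression from a ribosomal protein promoter, or to comparison with stable or differently tagged reporter variants.
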