Features (pLannotate 1.2.2; 11 found; start..end, strand, type, name):
     86..199     +  CDS            rpmJ (sequence withheld): RL36_ECOLI - Experimental evidence at protein level: Swiss-Prot protein existence level 1. From Escherichia coli (strain K12).
    269..380     +  ncRNA          Alpha RBS: Accession: RF00140 - Alpha operon ribosome binding site
    478..1191    +  CDS            GFP (S65T): GFP (S65T) is a basic (constitutively fluorescent) green fluorescent protein published in 1995, derived from Aequorea victoria.
   1198..1230    +  CDS            ssrA tag (LVA): C-terminal peptide that mediates degradation in bacteria through the ClpXP and ClpAP proteases (McGinness et al., 2006) mutant LVA variant that confers accelerated degradation under some conditions (Andersen et al., 1998)
   1248..1334    +  terminator     rrnB T1 terminator: Escherichia coli rrnB; transcription terminator T1 from the E. coli rrnB gene
   1362..1418    -  rep_origin     RSF ori (fragment): Plasmids containing the RSF 1030 origin of replication can be propagated in E. coli cells that contain additional plasmids with compatible origins.
   1505..1849    -  rep_origin     p15A ori (fragment): Plasmids containing the medium-copy-number p15A origin of replication can be propagated in E. coli cells that contain a second plasmid with the ColE1 origin.
   1919..2020    +  ncRNA          RNAI: Accession: RF00106 - RNAI
   2087..2181    -  terminator     lambda t0 terminator: transcription terminator from phage lambda
   2211..3071    -  CDS            AmpR: β-lactamase; bla; confers resistance to ampicillin, carbenicillin, and related antibiotics
   3072..3176    -  promoter       AmpR promoter: bla
>Addgene plasmid #214001 | pEM7063 | addgene full sequence | sequence record 424944 | Addgene NGS Result
CTCGAGGATCCCGGGTACCTGCAGCTAGCGTCGACGAAAGGCTACGGCCGTTAATTGGTCGCCTGAGAAG
TTACGGAGAGTAAAA
[114 nt withheld, positions 86-199]
TGATTTTTTCGCATATTTTTCTTGCAAAGTTGGGTTGAGCTGGCTAGATTAGCCAGCCAATCTTTTGTAT
GTCTGTACGTTTCCATTTGAGTATCCTGAAAACGGGCTTTTCAGCATGGTACGTACATATTAAATAGTAG
GAGTGCATAGTGGCCCGTATAGCAGGCATTAACATTCCTGATCAGAAACACGCCGTGATCGCGTTAACTT
CGATCTACGGTGTCGGCAAGACCCGTTCTAAAGCCATCCTGGCTGGAATTCATAAGGAGGAAAAACATAT
GAGCAAAGGCGAAGAACTGTTCACCGGGGTGGTGCCCATCCTGGTCGAGCTGGACGGCGACGTAAACGGC
CACAAGTTCAGCGTGTCCGGCGAGGGCGAGGGCGATGCCACCTACGGCAAGCTGACCCTGAAGTTCATCT
GCACCACCGGCAAGCTGCCCGTGCCCTGGCCCACCCTCGTGACCACCCTGACCTACGGCGTGCAGTGCTT
CAGCCGCTACCCCGACCACATGAAGCAGCACGACTTCTTCAAGTCCGCCATGCCCGAAGGCTACGTCCAG
GAGCGCACCATCTTCTTCAAGGACGACGGCAACTACAAGACCCGCGCCGAGGTGAAGTTCGAGGGCGACA
CCCTGGTGAACCGCATCGAGCTGAAGGGCATCGACTTCAAGGAGGACGGCAACATCCTGGGGCACAAGCT
GGAGTACAACTACAACAGCCACAACGTCTATATCATGGCCGACAAGCAGAAGAACGGCATCAAGGTGAAC
TTCAAGATCCGCCACAACATCGAGGACGGCAGCGTGCAGCTCGCCGACCACTACCAGCAGAACACCCCCA
TCGGCGACGGCCCCGTGCTGCTGCCCGACAACCACTACCTGAGCACCCAGTCCGCCCTGAGCAAAGACCC
CAACGAGAAGCGCGATCACATGGTCCTGCTGGAGTTCGTGACCGCCGCCGGGATCACTCTCGGCATGGAT
GAACTGTATAAAAGGCCTGCTGCAAACGACGAAAACTACGCTTTAGTAGCTTAATAATCTAGAGGCATCA
AATAAAACGAAAGGCTCAGTCGAAAGACTGGGCCTTTCGTTTTATCTGTTGTTTGTCGGTGAACGCTCTC
CTGAGTAGGACAAATCCGCCGCCCTAGACCTAGGCGGAGATATTCCGCTTCCTCGCTCACTGACTCGCTC
CGCTCGGTCGTTCGGCTGCGGCGAGCGGTACCGGCTTACTGGCGGGGCGGAAATTTCCTGGAAGATGCCA
GGAAGAAACTTAACAGGGAAGCGATAAGGCCACGGCAGAGCCGTTTTTCCATAGGCTCCGCCCCCCTGAC
AAGCATCACGAAATCTGACGCTCAAATCAGTGGTGGCGAAACCCGACAGGACTTAAAGATACCAGGCGTT
TCCCCCTGGTGGCTCCCTCGTGCGCTCTCCTGTTCCTGCCTTTCGGTTTACCGGTGTCACTCCGCTGTTA
TGGCCGCGTTTATCTCATTCCACGCCTGACACTCGGTTCCGGGAAGGCAGTTCGCTCCAAGCTGGACTGT
ATGCACGAACCCCCCGTTCAGTCCGACTGCTGCGCCTGTTCCGATAACTATCGACTTGAGTCCAAGCCGG
AAAGACACGACAAAGCGCCACTGGCAGCAGCCACTGGTAAGAGGGTGTACAAGAGATTACTGATGCAGAG
TTCTTGAAGTCAGAGCCAAACTACGGCTAAACTGGAAGGACGAATTTGGTGGCAGCGGTCTTGTACACCC
TGTTACCACGGTTCAGAAGTTCCCCAACTTACTGAACCTTCGAAAAACCACCTCCCCAGGTGGTTTTTTC
GTTTTCAGAGCAAGAGATTACGACGCAACGGAAAGGATCTCAAGAGGTTCATCTTACTAGTGCTTGGATT
CTCACCAATAAAAAACGCCCGGCGGCAACCGAGCGTTCTGAACAAATCCAGATGGAGTTCTGAGGTCATT
ACTGGATCTATCAACAGGAGTCCAAGCGAGCTCGTAAACTTGGTCTGACAGTTACCAATGCTTAATCAGT
GAGGCACCTATCTCAGCGATCTGTCTATTTCGTTCATCCATAGTTGCCTGACTCCCCGTCGTGTAGATAA
CTACGATACGGGAGGGCTTACCATCTGGCCCCAGTGCTGCAATGATACCGCGAGACCCACGCTCACCGGC
TCCAGATTTATCAGCAATAAACCAGCCAGCCGGAAGGGCCGAGCGCAGAAGTGGTCCTGCAACTTTATCC
GCCTCCATCCAGTCTATTAATTGTTGCCGGGAAGCTAGAGTAAGTAGTTCGCCAGTTAATAGTTTGCGCA
ACGTTGTTGCCATTGCTACAGGCATCGTGGTGTCACGCTCGTCGTTTGGTATGGCTTCATTCAGCTCCGG
TTCCCAACGATCAAGGCGAGTTACATGATCCCCCATGTTGTGCAAAAAAGCGGTTAGCTCCTTCGGTCCT
CCGATCGTTGTCAGAAGTAAGTTGGCCGCAGTGTTATCACTCATGGTTATGGCAGCACTGCATAATTCTC
TTACTGTCATGCCATCCGTAAGATGCTTTTCTGTGACTGGTGAGTACTCAACCAAGTCATTCTGAGAATA
GTGTATGCGGCGACCGAGTTGCTCTTGCCCGGCGTCAATACGGGATAATACCGCGCCACATAGCAGAACT
TTAAAAGTGCTCATCATTGGAAAACGTTCTTCGGGGCGAAAACTCTCAAGGATCTTACCGCTGTTGAGAT
CCAGTTCGATGTAACCCACTCGTGCACCCAACTGATCTTCAGCATCTTTTACTTTCACCAGCGTTTCTGG
GTGAGCAAAAACAGGAAGGCAAAATGCCGCAAAAAAGGGAATAAGGGCGACACGGAAATGTTGAATACTC
ATACTCTTCCTTTTTCAATATTATTGAAGCATTTATCAGGGTTATTGTCTCATGAGCGGATACATATTTG
AATGTATTTAGAAAAATAAACAAATAGGGGTTCCGCGCACATTTCCCCGAAAAGTGCCACCTGACGTCTA
AGAAACCATTATTATCATGACATTAACCTATAAAAATAGGCGTATCACGAGGCCCTTTCGTCTTCAC
